Addgene plasmid #97398: PEP112E
Purpose: binary construct of mitochondria-targeted mCherry with sfGFP11 tag for plant expression
Depositing lab: Savithramma Dinesh-Kumar. Depositing organization: University of California, Davis. Publication: Spatiotemporal Monitoring of Pseudomonas syringae Effectors via Type III Secretion Using Split Fluorescent Protein Fragments. Park E, Lee HY, Woo J, Choi D, Dinesh-Kumar SP. Plant Cell. 2017 Jul;29(7):1571-1584. doi: 10.1105/tpc.17.00047. Epub 2017 Jun 14. PubMed 28619883.
Backbone
  Vector backbone: pCAMBIA1380
  Vector type: Plant Expression
  Selectable markers: Hygromycin
Growth in bacteria
  Bacterial resistance: Kanamycin, 50 μg/mL
  Growth temperature: 37°C
  Growth strain: DH5alpha
  Copy number: High Copy
Gene/Insert
  Gene/Insert name: mCherry-sfGFP11
  Species: Synthetic
  Tag / fusion protein: Mitochondria target
Terms and licenses: Academic/Nonprofit Terms; Industry Terms: Not Available to Industry
How to cite: PEP112E was a gift from Savithramma Dinesh-Kumar (Addgene plasmid # 97398 ; http://n2t.net/addgene:97398 ; RRID:Addgene_97398)
