[The description below was written by a language model from this plasmid's Addgene catalogue record and pLannotate feature annotations shown in this document.]
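Description:
PEP112E is a plant binary (T-DNA) expression vector built on the pCAMBIA1380 backbone, designed to express a mitochondria-targeted mCherry carrying an sfGFP11 tag. It replicates in E. coli through a high-copy ColE1/pBR322-type origin, with an adjacent bom mobilisation site. The pVS1 oriV, RepA and StaA functions provide replication and stable maintenance in Agrobacterium. Bacterial selection is by kanamycin (aphA-3 type KanR), located outside the T-DNA.

Between the nopaline-type left and right border repeats lie two units. Near the left border is a plant selection cassette in which an enhanced CaMV 35S promoter drives hygromycin phosphotransferase, terminated by the CaMV poly(A) signal. The payload reads in the opposite orientation. It consists of the yeast cytochrome c oxidase subunit IV presequence (pre-CoxIV), which directs import into mitochondria, followed by mCherry, a Myc epitope and a polylinker remnant. A short His-tag fragment and the NOS terminator follow, just inside the right border. The sfGFP11 segment named in the catalogue entry is not annotated in the feature table, and presumably sits in the unannotated stretch downstream of the Myc tag. The promoter driving the fusion is likewise not identified: roughly 1.4 kb upstream of the presequence carries no annotation, and the record does not state what it contains.

sfGFP11 is the small eleventh β-strand of superfolder GFP, which restores green fluorescence only when it meets the complementary GFP1-10 fragment. The construct therefore places an sfGFP11 tag at mitochondria, with red mCherry fluorescence marking its location. It belongs to a split-fluorescent-protein toolkit developed to monitor Pseudomonas syringae type III effector delivery in plant cells.
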