Features (pLannotate 1.2.2; 19 found; start..end, strand, type, name):
      5..23      +  CDS            9xHis (fragment): 9xHis affinity tag
     58..310     +  terminator     NOS terminator: nopaline synthase terminator and poly(A) signal
    332..356     +  misc_feature   RB T-DNA repeat: right border repeat from nopaline C58 T-DNA
    696..1097    +  CDS            Y4CG_SINFN (fragment): Protein inferred from homology: Swiss-Prot protein existence level 3. From Sinorhizobium fredii (strain NBRC 101917 / NGR234).
   1657..2286    +  CDS            pVS1 StaA: stability protein from the Pseudomonas plasmid pVS1 (Heeb et al., 2000)
   2715..3788    +  CDS            pVS1 RepA: replication protein from the Pseudomonas plasmid pVS1 (Heeb et al., 2000)
   3854..4048    +  rep_origin     pVS1 oriV: origin of replication for the Pseudomonas plasmid pVS1 (Heeb et al., 2000)
   4251..4290    +  CDS            rop (fragment): Rop protein, which maintains plasmids at low copy number; rop
   4392..4532    +  misc_feature   bom: basis of mobility region from pBR322
   4718..5306    -  rep_origin     ori: high-copy-number ColE1/pMB1/pBR322/pUC origin of replication
   5393..6187    -  CDS            KanR: aminoglycoside phosphotransferase; aphA-3; confers resistance to kanamycin
   6612..6636    +  misc_feature   LB T-DNA repeat: left border repeat from nopaline C58 T-DNA
   6714..6888    -  polyA_signal   CaMV poly(A) signal: cauliflower mosaic virus polyadenylation signal
   6929..7954    -  CDS            HygR: hygromycin B phosphotransferase confers resistance to hygromycin
   8021..8697    -  promoter       CaMV 35S promoter (enhanced): cauliflower mosaic virus 35S promoter with a duplicated enhancer region
  10124..10189   +  CDS            pre-CoxIV: mitochondrial presequence of yeast cytochfome c oxidase subunit IV (Hurt et al., 1984)
  10217..10921   +  CDS            mCherry: mCherry is a basic (constitutively fluorescent) red fluorescent protein published in 2004, derived from Discosoma sp.. It is reported to be a very rapidly-maturing monomer with low acid sensitivity.
  10931..10960   +  CDS            Myc: Myc (human c-Myc proto-oncogene) epitope tag
  10960..10997   -  misc_feature   MCS (fragment): pBluescript multiple cloning site
>Addgene plasmid #97398 | PEP112E | addgene full sequence | sequence record 192904 | Addgene NGS Result
CTAGCCACCACCACCACCACCACGTGTGAATTACAGGTGACCAGCTCGAATTTCCCCGATCGTTCAAACA
TTTGGCAATAAAGTTTCTTAAGATTGAATCCTGTTGCCGGTCTTGCGATGATTATCATATAATTTCTGTT
GAATTACGTTAAGCATGTAATAATTAACATGTAATGCATGACGTTATTTATGAGATGGGTTTTTATGATT
AGAGTCCCGCAATTATACATTTAATACGCGATAGAAAACAAAATATAGCGCGCAAACTAGGATAAATTAT
CGCGCGCGGTGTCATCTATGTTACTAGATCGGGAATTAAACTATCAGTGTTTGACAGGATATATTGGCGG
GTAAACCTAAGAGAAAAGAGCGTTTATTAGAATAATCGGATATTTAAAAGGGCGTGAAAAGGTTTATCCG
TTCGTCCATTTGTATGTGCATGCCAACCACAGGGTTCCCCTCGGGATCAAAGTACTTTGATCCAACCCCT
CCGCTGCTATAGTGCAGTCGGCTTCTGACGTTCAGTGCAGCCGTCTTCTGAAAACGACATGTCGCACAAG
TCCTAAGTTACGCGACAGGCTGCCGCCCTGCCCTTTTCCTGGCGTTTTCTTGTCGCGTGTTTTAGTCGCA
TAAAGTAGAATACTTGCGACTAGAACCGGAGACATTACGCCATGAACAAGAGCGCCGCCGCTGGCCTGCT
GGGCTATGCCCGCGTCAGCACCGACGACCAGGACTTGACCAACCAACGGGCCGAACTGCACGCGGCCGGC
TGCACCAAGCTGTTTTCCGAGAAGATCACCGGCACCAGGCGCGACCGCCCGGAGCTGGCCAGGATGCTTG
ACCACCTACGCCCTGGCGACGTTGTGACAGTGACCAGGCTAGACCGCCTGGCCCGCAGCACCCGCGACCT
ACTGGACATTGCCGAGCGCATCCAGGAGGCCGGCGCGGGCCTGCGTAGCCTGGCAGAGCCGTGGGCCGAC
ACCACCACGCCGGCCGGCCGCATGGTGTTGACCGTGTTCGCCGGCATTGCCGAGTTCGAGCGTTCCCTAA
TCATCGACCGCACCCGGAGCGGGCGCGAGGCCGCCAAGGCCCGAGGCGTGAAGTTTGGCCCCCGCCCTAC
CCTCACCCCGGCACAGATCGCGCACGCCCGCGAGCTGATCGACCAGGAAGGCCGCACCGTGAAAGAGGCG
GCTGCACTGCTTGGCGTGCATCGCTCGACCCTGTACCGCGCACTTGAGCGCAGCGAGGAAGTGACGCCCA
CCGAGGCCAGGCGGCGCGGTGCCTTCCGTGAGGACGCATTGACCGAGGCCGACGCCCTGGCGGCCGCCGA
GAATGAACGCCAAGAGGAACAAGCATGAAACCGCACCAGGACGGCCAGGACGAACCGTTTTTCATTACCG
AAGAGATCGAGGCGGAGATGATCGCGGCCGGGTACGTGTTCGAGCCGCCCGCGCACGTCTCAACCGTGCG
GCTGCATGAAATCCTGGCCGGTTTGTCTGATGCCAAGCTGGCGGCCTGGCCGGCCAGCTTGGCCGCTGAA
GAAACCGAGCGCCGCCGTCTAAAAAGGTGATGTGTATTTGAGTAAAACAGCTTGCGTCATGCGGTCGCTG
CGTATATGATGCGATGAGTAAATAAACAAATACGCAAGGGGAACGCATGAAGGTTATCGCTGTACTTAAC
CAGAAAGGCGGGTCAGGCAAGACGACCATCGCAACCCATCTAGCCCGCGCCCTGCAACTCGCCGGGGCCG
ATGTTCTGTTAGTCGATTCCGATCCCCAGGGCAGTGCCCGCGATTGGGCGGCCGTGCGGGAAGATCAACC
GCTAACCGTTGTCGGCATCGACCGCCCGACGATTGACCGCGACGTGAAGGCCATCGGCCGGCGCGACTTC
GTAGTGATCGACGGAGCGCCCCAGGCGGCGGACTTGGCTGTGTCCGCGATCAAGGCAGCCGACTTCGTGC
TGATTCCGGTGCAGCCAAGCCCTTACGACATATGGGCCACCGCCGACCTGGTGGAGCTGGTTAAGCAGCG
CATTGAGGTCACGGATGGAAGGCTACAAGCGGCCTTTGTCGTGTCGCGGGCGATCAAAGGCACGCGCATC
GGCGGTGAGGTTGCCGAGGCGCTGGCCGGGTACGAGCTGCCCATTCTTGAGTCCCGTATCACGCAGCGCG
TGAGCTACCCAGGCACTGCCGCCGCCGGCACAACCGTTCTTGAATCAGAACCCGAGGGCGACGCTGCCCG
CGAGGTCCAGGCGCTGGCCGCTGAAATTAAATCAAAACTCATTTGAGTTAATGAGGTAAAGAGAAAATGA
GCAAAAGCACAAACACGCTAAGTGCCGGCCGTCCGAGCGCACGCAGCAGCAAGGCTGCAACGTTGGCCAG
CCTGGCAGACACGCCAGCCATGAAGCGGGTCAACTTTCAGTTGCCGGCGGAGGATCACACCAAGCTGAAG
ATGTACGCGGTACGCCAAGGCAAGACCATTACCGAGCTGCTATCTGAATACATCGCGCAGCTACCAGAGT
AAATGAGCAAATGAATAAATGAGTAGATGAATTTTAGCGGCTAAAGGAGGCGGCATGGAAAATCAAGAAC
AACCAGGCACCGACGCCGTGGAATGCCCCATGTGTGGAGGAACGGGCGGTTGGCCAGGCGTAAGCGGCTG
GGTTGCCTGCCGGCCCTGCAATGGCACTGGAACCCCCAAGCCCGAGGAATCGGCGTGAGCGGTCGCAAAC
CATCCGGCCCGGTACAAATCGGCGCGGCGCTGGGTGATGACCTGGTGGAGAAGTTGAAGGCCGCGCAGGC
CGCCCAGCGGCAACGCATCGAGGCAGAAGCACGCCCCGGTGAATCGTGGCAAGCGGCCGCTGATCGAATC
CGCAAAGAATCCCGGCAACCGCCGGCAGCCGGTGCGCCGTCGATTAGGAAGCCGCCCAAGGGCGACGAGC
AACCAGATTTTTTCGTTCCGATGCTCTATGACGTGGGCACCCGCGATAGTCGCAGCATCATGGACGTGGC
CGTTTTCCGTCTGTCGAAGCGTGACCGACGAGCTGGCGAGGTGATCCGCTACGAGCTTCCAGACGGGCAC
GTAGAGGTTTCCGCAGGGCCGGCCGGCATGGCCAGTGTGTGGGATTACGACCTGGTACTGATGGCGGTTT
CCCATCTAACCGAATCCATGAACCGATACCGGGAAGGGAAGGGAGACAAGCCCGGCCGCGTGTTCCGTCC
ACACGTTGCGGACGTACTCAAGTTCTGCCGGCGAGCCGATGGCGGAAAGCAGAAAGACGACCTGGTAGAA
ACCTGCATTCGGTTAAACACCACGCACGTTGCCATGCAGCGTACGAAGAAGGCCAAGAACGGCCGCCTGG
TGACGGTATCCGAGGGTGAAGCCTTGATTAGCCGCTACAAGATCGTAAAGAGCGAAACCGGGCGGCCGGA
GTACATCGAGATCGAGCTAGCTGATTGGATGTACCGCGAGATCACAGAAGGCAAGAACCCGGACGTGCTG
ACGGTTCACCCCGATTACTTTTTGATCGATCCCGGCATCGGCCGTTTTCTCTACCGCCTGGCACGCCGCG
CCGCAGGCAAGGCAGAAGCCAGATGGTTGTTCAAGACGATCTACGAACGCAGTGGCAGCGCCGGAGAGTT
CAAGAAGTTCTGTTTCACCGTGCGCAAGCTGATCGGGTCAAATGACCTGCCGGAGTACGATTTGAAGGAG
GAGGCGGGGCAGGCTGGCCCGATCCTAGTCATGCGCTACCGCAACCTGATCGAGGGCGAAGCATCCGCCG
GTTCCTAATGTACGGAGCAGATGCTAGGGCAAATTGCCCTAGCAGGGGAAAAAGGTCGAAAAGGTCTCTT
TCCTGTGGATAGCACGTACATTGGGAACCCAAAGCCGTACATTGGGAACCGGAACCCGTACATTGGGAAC
CCAAAGCCGTACATTGGGAACCGGTCACACATGTAAGTGACTGATATAAAAGAGAAAAAAGGCGATTTTT
CCGCCTAAAACTCTTTAAAACTTATTAAAACTCTTAAAACCCGCCTGGCCTGTGCATAACTGTCTGGCCA
GCGCACAGCCGAAGAGCTGCAAAAAGCGCCTACCCTTCGGTCGCTGCGCTCCCTACGCCCCGCCGCTTCG
CGTCGGCCTATCGCGGCCGCTGGCCGCTCAAAAATGGCTGGCCTACGGCCAGGCAATCTACCAGGGCGCG
GACAAGCCGCGCCGTCGCCACTCGACCGCCGGCGCCCACATCAAGGCACCCTGCCTCGCGCGTTTCGGTG
ATGACGGTGAAAACCTCTGACACATGCAGCTCCCGGAGACGGTCACAGCTTGTCTGTAAGCGGATGCCGG
GAGCAGACAAGCCCGTCAGGGCGCGTCAGCGGGTGTTGGCGGGTGTCGGGGCGCAGCCATGACCCAGTCA
CGTAGCGATAGCGGAGTGTATACTGGCTTAACTATGCGGCATCAGAGCAGATTGTACTGAGAGTGCACCA
TATGCGGTGTGAAATACCGCACAGATGCGTAAGGAGAAAATACCGCATCAGGCGCTCTTCCGCTTCCTCG
CTCACTGACTCGCTGCGCTCGGTCGTTCGGCTGCGGCGAGCGGTATCAGCTCACTCAAAGGCGGTAATAC
GGTTATCCACAGAATCAGGGGATAACGCAGGAAAGAACATGTGAGCAAAAGGCCAGCAAAAGGCCAGGAA
CCGTAAAAAGGCCGCGTTGCTGGCGTTTTTCCATAGGCTCCGCCCCCCTGACGAGCATCACAAAAATCGA
CGCTCAAGTCAGAGGTGGCGAAACCCGACAGGACTATAAAGATACCAGGCGTTTCCCCCTGGAAGCTCCC
TCGTGCGCTCTCCTGTTCCGACCCTGCCGCTTACCGGATACCTGTCCGCCTTTCTCCCTTCGGGAAGCGT
GGCGCTTTCTCATAGCTCACGCTGTAGGTATCTCAGTTCGGTGTAGGTCGTTCGCTCCAAGCTGGGCTGT
GTGCACGAACCCCCCGTTCAGCCCGACCGCTGCGCCTTATCCGGTAACTATCGTCTTGAGTCCAACCCGG
TAAGACACGACTTATCGCCACTGGCAGCAGCCACTGGTAACAGGATTAGCAGAGCGAGGTATGTAGGCGG
TGCTACAGAGTTCTTGAAGTGGTGGCCTAACTACGGCTACACTAGAAGGACAGTATTTGGTATCTGCGCT
CTGCTGAAGCCAGTTACCTTCGGAAAAAGAGTTGGTAGCTCTTGATCCGGCAAACAAACCACCGCTGGTA
GCGGTGGTTTTTTTGTTTGCAAGCAGCAGATTACGCGCAGAAAAAAAGGATCTCAAGAAGATCCTTTGAT
CTTTTCTACGGGGTCTGACGCTCAGTGGAACGAAAACTCACGTTAAGGGATTTTGGTCATGCATTCTAGG
TACTAAAACAATTCATCCAGTAAAATATAATATTTTATTTTCTCCCAATCAGGCTTGATCCCCAGTAAGT
CAAAAAATAGCTCGACATACTGTTCTTCCCCGATATCCTCCCTGATCGACCGGACGCAGAAGGCAATGTC
ATACCACTTGTCCGCCCTGCCGCTTCTCCCAAGATCAATAAAGCCACTTACTTTGCCATCTTTCACAAAG
ATGTTGCTGTCTCCCAGGTCGCCGTGGGAAAAGACAAGTTCCTCTTCGGGCTTTTCCGTCTTTAAAAAAT
CATACAGCTCGCGCGGATCTTTAAATGGAGTGTCTTCTTCCCAGTTTTCGCAATCCACATCGGCCAGATC
GTTATTCAGTAAGTAATCCAATTCGGCTAAGCGGCTGTCTAAGCTATTCGTATAGGGACAATCCGATATG
TCGATGGAGTGAAAGAGCCTGATGCACTCCGCATACAGCTCGATAATCTTTTCAGGGCTTTGTTCATCTT
CATACTCTTCCGAGCAAAGGACGCCATCGGCCTCACTCATGAGCAGATTGCTCCAGCCATCATGCCGTTC
AAAGTGCAGGACCTTTGGAACAGGCAGCTTTCCTTCCAGCCATAGCATCATGTCCTTTTCCCGTTCCACA
TCATAGGTGGTCCCTTTATACCGGCTGTCCGTCATTTTTAAATATAGGTTTTCATTTTCTCCCACCAGCT
TATATACCTTAGCAGGAGACATTCCTTCCGTATCTTTTACGCAGCGGTATTTTTCGATCAGTTTTTTCAA
TTCCGGTGATATTCTCATTTTAGCCATTTATTATTTCCTTCCTCTTTTCTACAGTATTTAAAGATACCCC
AAGAAGCTAATTATAACAAGACGAACTCCAATTCACTGTTCCTTGCATTCTAAAACCTTAAATACCAGAA
AACAGCTTTTTCAAAGTTGTTTTCAAAGTTGGCGTATAACATAGTATCGACGGAGCCGATTTTGAAACCG
CGGTGATCACAGGCAGCAACGCTCTGTCATCGTTACAATCAACATGCTACCCTCCGCGAGATCATCCGTG
TTTCAAACCCGGCAGCTTAGTTGCCGTTCTTCCGAATAGCATCGGTAACATGAGCAAAGTCTGCCGCCTT
ACAACGGCTCTCCCGCTGACGCCGTCCCGGACTGATGGGCTGCCTGTATCGAGTGGTGATTTTGTGCCGA
GCTGCCGGTCGGGGAGCTGTTGGCTGGCTGGTGGCAGGATATATTGTGGTGTAAACAAATTGACGCTTAG
ACAACTTAATAACACATTGCGGACGTTTTTAATGTACTGAATTAACGCCGAATTAATTCGGGGGATCTGG
ATTTTAGTACTGGATTTTGGTTTTAGGAATTAGAAATTTTATTGATAGAAGTATTTTACAAATACAAATA
CATACTAAGGGTTTCTTATATGCTCAACACATGAGCGAAACCCTATAGGAACCCTAATTCCCTTATCTGG
GAACTACTCACACATTATTATGGAGAAACTCGAGCTTGTCGATCGACAGATCCCGGTCGGCATCTACTCT
ATTTCTTTGCCCTCGGACGAGTGCTGGGGCGTCGGTTTCCACTATCGGCGAGTACTTCTACACAGCCATC
GGTCCAGACGGCCGCGCTTCTGCGGGCGATTTGTGTACGCCCGACAGTCCCGGCTCCGGATCGGACGATT
GCGTCGCATCGACCCTGCGCCCAAGCTGCATCATCGAAATTGCCGTCAACCAAGCTCTGATAGAGTTGGT
CAAGACCAATGCGGAGCATATACGCCCGGAGTCGTGGCGATCCTGCAAGCTCCGGATGCCTCCGCTCGAA
GTAGCGCGTCTGCTGCTCCATACAAGCCAACCACGGCCTCCAGAAGAAGATGTTGGCGACCTCGTATTGG
GAATCCCCGAACATCGCCTCGCTCCAGTCAATGACCGCTGTTATGCGGCCATTGTCCGTCAGGACATTGT
TGGAGCCGAAATCCGCGTGCACGAGGTGCCGGACTTCGGGGCAGTCCTCGGCCCAAAGCATCAGCTCATC
GAGAGCCTGCGCGACGGACGCACTGACGGTGTCGTCCATCACAGTTTGCCAGTGATACACATGGGGATCA
GCAATCGCGCATATGAAATCACGCCATGTAGTGTATTGACCGATTCCTTGCGGTCCGAATGGGCCGAACC
CGCTCGTCTGGCTAAGATCGGCCGCAGCGATCGCATCCATAGCCTCCGCGACCGGTTGTAGAACAGCGGG
CAGTTCGGTTTCAGGCAGGTCTTGCAACGTGACACCCTGTGAACGGCGGGAGATGCAATAGGTCAGGCTC
TCGCTAAACTCCCCAATGTCAAGCACTTCCGGAATCGGGAGCGCGGCCGATGCAAAGTGCCGATAAACAT
AACGATCTTTGTAGAAACCATCGGCGCAGCTATTTACCCGCAGGACATATCCACGCCCTCCTACATCGAA
GCTGAAAGCACGAGATTCTTCGCCCTCCGAGAGCTGCATCAGGTCGGAGACGCTGTCGAACTTTTCGATC
AGAAACTTCTCGACAGACGTCGCGGTGAGTTCAGGCTTTTTCATATCTCATTGCCCCCCGGATCTGCGAA
AGCTCGAGAGAGATAGATTTGTAGAGAGAGACTGGTGATTTCAGCGTGTCCTCTCCAAATGAAATGAACT
TCCTTATATAGAGGAAGGGTCTTGCGAAGGATAGTGGGATTGTGCGTCATCCCTTACGTCAGTGGAGATA
TCACATCAATCCACTTGCTTTGAAGACGTGGTTGGAACGTCTTCTTTTTCCACGATGCTCCTCGTGGGTG
GGGGTCCATCTTTGGGACCACTGTCGGCAGAGGCATCTTGAACGATAGCCTTTCCTTTATCGCAATGATG
GCATTTGTAGGTGCCACCTTCCTTTTCTACTGTCCTTTTGATGAAGTGACAGATAGCTGGGCAATGGAAT
CCGAGGAGGTTTCCCGATATTACCCTTTGTTGAAAAGTCTCAATAGCCCTTTGGTCTTCTGAGACTGTAT
CTTTGATATTCTTGGAGTAGACGAGAGTGTCGTGCTCCACCATGTTCACATCAATCCACTTGCTTTGAAG
ACGTGGTTGGAACGTCTTCTTTTTCCACGATGCTCCTCGTGGGTGGGGGTCCATCTTTGGGACCACTGTC
GGCAGAGGCATCTTGAACGATAGCCTTTCCTTTATCGCAATGATGGCATTTGTAGGTGCCACCTTCCTTT
TCTACTGTCCTTTTGATGAAGTGACAGATAGCTGGGCAATGGAATCCGAGGAGGTTTCCCGATATTACCC
TTTGTTGAAAAGTCTCAATAGCCCTTTGGTCTTCTGAGACTGTATCTTTGATATTCTTGGAGTAGACGAG
AGTGTCGTGCTCCACCATGTTGGGCCCGGCGCGCCGAATTCCCGGGGATCCGTCGAGGATCAGGATATTC
TTGTTTAAGATGTTGAACTCTATGGAGGTTTGTATGAACTGATGATCTAGGACCGGATAAGTTCCCTTCT
TCATAGCGAACTTATTCAAAGAATGTTTTGTGTATCATTCTTGTTACATTGTTATTAATGAAAAAATATT
ATTGGTCATTGGACTGAACACGAGTGTTAAATATGGACCAGGCCCCAAATAAGATCCATTGATATATGAA
TTAAATAACAAGAATAAATCGAGTCACCAAACCACTTGCCTTTTTTAACGAGACTTGTTCACCAACTTGA
TACAAAAGTCATTATCCTATGCAAATCAATAATCATACAAAAATATCCAATAACACTAAAAAATTAAAAG
AAATGGATAATTTCACAATATGTTATACGATAAAGAAGTTACTTTTCCAAGAAATTCACTGATTTTATAA
GCCCACTTGCATTAGATAAATGGCAAAAAAAAACAAAAAGGAAAAGAAATAAAGCACGAAGAATTCTAGA
AAATACGAAATACGCTTCAATGCAGTGGGACCCACGGTTCAATTATTGCCAATTTTCAGCTCCACCGTAT
ATTTAAAAAATAAAACGATAATGCTAAAAAAATATAAATCGTAACGATCGTTAAATCTCAACGGCTGGAT
CTTATGACGACCGTTAGAAATTGTGGTTGTCGACGAGTCAGTAATAAACGGCGTCAAAGTGGTTGCAGCC
GGCACACACGAGTCGTGTTTATCAACTCAAAGCACAAATACTTTTCCTCAACCTAAAAATAAGGCAATTA
GCCAAAAACAACTTTGCGTGTAAACAACGCTCAATACACGTGTCATTTTATTATTAGCTATTGCTTCACC
GCCTTAGCTTTCTCGTGACCTAGTCGTCCTCGTCTTTTCTTCTTCTTCTTCTATAAAACAATACCCAAAG
AGCTCTTCTTCTTCACAATTCAGATTTCAATTTCTCAAAATCTTAAAAACTTTCTCTCAATTCTCTCTAC
CGTGATCAAGGTAAATTTCTGTGTTCCTTATTCTCTCAAAATCTTCGATTTTGTTTTCGTTCGATCCCAA
TTTCGTATATGTTCTTTGGTTTAGATTCTGTTAATCTTAGATCGAAGACGATTTTCTGGGTTTGATCGTT
AGATATCATCTTAATTCTCGATTAGGGTTTCATAAATATCATCCGATTTGTTCAAATAATTTGAGTTTTG
TCGAATAATTACTCTTCGATTTGTGATTTCTATCTAGATCTGGTGTTAGTTTCTAGTTTGTGCGATCGAA
TTTGTCGATTAATCTGAGTTTTTCTGATTAACAGATGAAGCTTATGCTTTCACTACGTCAATCTATAAGA
TTTTTCAAGCCAGCCACAAGAACTTTGTGTAGCTCTAGATATCTGCTTCAGCAAAAACCCGGTACCGTGA
GCAAGGGCGAGGAGGATAACATGGCCATCATCAAGGAGTTCATGCGCTTCAAGGTGCACATGGAGGGCTC
CGTGAACGGCCACGAGTTCGAGATCGAGGGCGAGGGCGAGGGCCGCCCCTACGAGGGCACCCAGACCGCC
AAGCTGAAGGTGACCAAGGGTGGCCCCCTGCCCTTCGCCTGGGACATCCTGTCCCCTCAGTTCATGTACG
GCTCCAAGGCCTACGTGAAGCACCCCGCCGACATCCCCGACTACTTGAAGCTGTCCTTCCCCGAGGGCTT
CAAGTGGGAGCGCGTGATGAACTTCGAGGACGGCGGCGTGGTGACCGTGACCCAGGACTCCTCCCTGCAG
GACGGCGAGTTCATCTACAAGGTGAAGCTGCGCGGCACCAACTTCCCCTCCGACGGCCCCGTAATGCAGA
AGAAGACCATGGGCTGGGAGGCCTCCTCCGAGCGGATGTACCCCGAGGACGGCGCCCTGAAGGGCGAGAT
CAAGCAGAGGCTGAAGCTGAAGGACGGCGGCCACTACGACGCTGAGGTCAAGACCACCTACAAGGCCAAG
AAGCCCGTGCAGCTGCCCGGCGCCTACAACGTCAACATCAAGTTGGACATCACCTCCCACAACGAGGACT
ACACCATCGTGGAACAGTACGAACGCGCCGAGGGCCGCCACTCCACCGGCGGCATGGACGAGCTGTACAA
GGCATGCATGGAGCAAAAGCTCATTTCTGAAGAGGACTTGAATTCCTGCAGCCCGGGGGATCCACTAGTT
CTAGAGCTCGGCGACGGCGGCAGCGGCGGCGGCAGCCGGGACCACATGGTGCTGCACGAGTACGTGAACG
CCGCCGGCATCACATGAAGATCTATCTAAACG
